>Addgene plasmid #98154 | pJ414-PCY1:H695Q | addgene full sequence | sequence record 189892 | Addgene NGS Result
CACCATCATCATCACCACGAGAATTTGTATTTCCAAGGTATGGCTACCAGCGGTTTCAGCAAGCCGCTGC
ATTATCCGCCGGTCCGCCGCGATGAAACCGTTGTTGACGATTACTTTGGTGTGAAAGTCGCGGACCCATA
CCGCTGGTTGGAGGACCCGAACTCTGAGGAAACGAAAGAATTTGTTGATAACCAAGAAAAACTGGCAAAC
TCGGTCCTGGAAGAGTGTGAGCTGATTGACAAGTTTAAGCAAAAGATTATCGATTTCGTGAATTTCCCGC
GTTGCGGTGTGCCGTTCCGCCGCGCCAACAAATACTTTCACTTCTACAACAGCGGCCTGCAGGCGCAAAA
CGTCTTTCAGATGCAAGATGATTTGGACGGTAAGCCTGAAGTTCTGTACGATCCGAATCTGCGCGAGGGC
GGTCGCAGCGGCCTGTCCTTGTACAGCGTCAGCGAAGATGCCAAGTACTTTGCCTTTGGTATTCATAGCG
GCCTGACCGAATGGGTGACCATCAAGATTCTGAAAACTGAAGATCGTTCTTATTTGCCGGATACCCTGGA
ATGGGTGAAGTTCAGCCCGGCTATCTGGACCCACGATAACAAAGGTTTCTTTTACTGTCCGTATCCGCCA
CTGAAAGAGGGCGAGGACCACATGACTCGCTCCGCAGTTAACCAAGAGGCTCGTTATCACTTCCTGGGCA
CGGATCAGAGCGAAGATATCCTGCTGTGGCGCGATCTGGAGAATCCGGCGCACCACCTGAAATGTCAGAT
CACCGACGATGGCAAGTATTTTCTGCTGTATATCTTGGACGGTTGTGATGATGCCAATAAAGTTTACTGC
TTGGATCTGACGAAGCTGCCGAACGGCCTGGAGAGCTTTCGTGGTCGCGAAGATTCAGCACCGTTCATGA
AGCTGATTGATAGCTTCGACGCGTCGTACACGGCGATTGCTAATGATGGTTCCGTGTTCACCTTCCAGAC
GAACAAAGACGCACCGCGTAAGAAACTGGTTCGCGTGGATCTGAATAATCCGAGCGTTTGGACGGACCTG
GTGCCTGAGAGCAAAAAAGATCTGCTGGAGAGCGCCCACGCAGTGAATGAAAATCAACTGATTCTGCGTT
ACTTGAGCGATGTGAAACATGTTCTGGAAATTCGTGACCTGGAGAGCGGTGCACTGCAACACCGTCTGCC
GATCGACATTGGCAGCGTTGACGGTATTACGGCGCGTCGTCGCGACTCCGTGGTTTTCTTTAAGTTCACC
AGCATCCTGACCCCGGGCATTGTTTATCAGTGCGACCTGAAAAACGACCCGACCCAGCTGAAGATCTTCC
GTGAGAGCGTGGTCCCGGACTTCGACCGCTCCGAATTTGAAGTCAAACAAGTTTTCGTTCCGAGCAAGGA
CGGTACCAAAATCCCGATCTTCATTGCCGCGCGTAAGGGCATCAGCTTGGACGGCAGCCACCCGTGCGAG
ATGCACGGTTATGGCGGTTTTGGCATTAATATGATGCCAACGTTCAGCGCAAGCCGTATTGTCTTTCTCA
AGCATCTGGGTGGCGTCTTTTGCCTGGCGAATATCCGTGGCGGCGGCGAATACGGTGAGGAATGGCACAA
GGCCGGCTTTCGTGACAAAAAGCAAAATGTTTTTGACGATTTCATCTCGGCGGCGGAGTATCTGATCAGC
AGCGGTTATACCAAGGCACGTCGTGTGGCGATCGAGGGTGGTAGCAATGGTGGCCTGCTGGTCGCGGCGT
GTATTAACCAACGCCCGGACTTGTTTGGTTGCGCTGAGGCCAACTGCGGTGTCATGGATATGCTGCGTTT
TCATAAGTTCACCCTGGGTTACCTGTGGACTGGTGATTACGGTTGTAGCGATAAGGAAGAAGAATTCAAG
TGGCTGATTAAATACTCTCCAATTCACAACGTGCGTCGTCCGTGGGAGCAGCCGGGTAACGAAGAAACGC
AATATCCTGCGACCATGATTCTGACCGCGGACCACGACGACCGCGTAGTCCCGCTGCACTCTTTCAAACT
GCTGGCGACCATGCAACACGTGCTGTGCACTAGCTTAGAGGACTCTCCGCAGAAGAATCCGATTATCGCA
CGTATTCAGCGTAAAGCTGCCCAGTACGGTCGTGCGACGATGACGCAGATCGCAGAAGTGGCGGACCGCT
ACGGTTTCATGGCGAAAGCCCTGGAAGCACCGTGGATCGATTGATGAAAGCTTCCCCCTAGCATAACCCC
TTGGGGCCTCTAAACGGGTCTTGAGGGGTTTTTTGCCCCTGAGACGCGTCAATCGAGTTCGTACCTAAGG
GCGACACCCCATAATTAGCCCGGGCGAAAGGCCCAGTCTTTCGACTGAGCCTTTCGTTTTATTTGATGCC
TGGCAGTTCCCTACTCTCGCATGGGGAGTCCCCACACTACCATCGGCGCTACGGCGTTTCACTTCTGAGT
TCGGCATGGGGTCAGGTGGGACCACCGCGCTACTGCCGCCAGGCAAACAAGGGGTGTTATGAGCCATATT
CAGGTATAAATGGGCTCGCGATAATGTTCAGAATTGGTTAATTGGTTGTAACACTGACCCCTATTTGTTT
ATTTTTCTAAATACATTCAAATATGTATCCGCTCATGAGACAATAACCCTGATAAATGCTTCAATAATAT
TGAAAAAGGAAGAATATGAGTATTCAACATTTCCGTGTCGCCCTTATTCCCTTTTTTGCGGCATTTTGCC
TTCCTGTTTTTGCTCACCCAGAAACGCTGGTGAAAGTAAAAGATGCTGAAGATCAGTTGGGTGCACGAGT
GGGTTACATCGAACTGGATCTCAACAGCGGTAAGATCCTTGAGAGTTTTCGCCCCGAAGAACGTTTTCCA
ATGATGAGCACTTTTAAAGTTCTGCTATGTGGCGCGGTATTATCCCGTATTGACGCCGGGCAAGAGCAAC
TCGGTCGCCGCATACACTATTCTCAGAATGACTTGGTTGAGTACTCACCAGTCACAGAAAAGCATCTTAC
GGATGGCATGACAGTAAGAGAATTATGCAGTGCTGCCATAACCATGAGTGATAACACTGCGGCCAACTTA
CTTCTGACAACGATCGGAGGACCGAAGGAGCTAACCGCTTTTTTGCACAACATGGGGGATCATGTAACTC
GCCTTGATCGTTGGGAACCGGAGCTGAATGAAGCCATACCAAACGACGAGCGTGACACCACGATGCCTGT
AGCGATGGCAACAACGTTGCGCAAACTATTAACTGGCGAACTACTTACTCTAGCTTCCCGGCAACAATTA
ATAGACTGGATGGAGGCGGATAAAGTTGCAGGACCACTTCTGCGCTCGGCCCTTCCGGCTGGCTGGTTTA
TTGCTGATAAATCCGGAGCCGGTGAGCGTGGTTCTCGCGGTATCATCGCAGCGCTGGGGCCAGATGGTAA
GCCCTCCCGTATCGTAGTTATCTACACGACGGGGAGTCAGGCAACTATGGATGAACGAAATAGACAGATC
GCTGAGATAGGTGCCTCACTGATTAAGCATTGGTAAGCGGCGCGCCATCGAATGGCGCAAAACCTTTCGC
GGTATGGCATGATAGCGCCCGGAAGAGAGTCAATTCAGGGTGGTGAATATGAAACCAGTAACGTTATACG
ATGTCGCAGAGTATGCCGGTGTCTCTTATCAGACCGTTTCCCGCGTGGTGAACCAGGCCAGCCACGTTTC
TGCGAAAACGCGGGAAAAAGTGGAAGCGGCGATGGCGGAGCTGAATTACATTCCCAACCGCGTGGCACAA
CAACTGGCGGGCAAACAGTCGTTGCTGATTGGCGTTGCCACCTCCAGTCTGGCCCTGCACGCGCCGTCGC
AAATTGTCGCGGCGATTAAATCTCGCGCCGATCAACTGGGTGCCAGCGTGGTGGTGTCGATGGTAGAACG
AAGCGGCGTCGAAGCCTGTAAAGCGGCGGTGCACAATCTTCTCGCGCAACGCGTCAGTGGGCTGATCATT
AACTATCCGCTGGATGACCAGGATGCCATTGCTGTGGAAGCTGCCTGCACTAATGTTCCGGCGTTATTTC
TTGATGTCTCTGACCAGACACCCATCAACAGTATTATTTTCTCCCATGAGGACGGTACGCGACTGGGCGT
GGAGCATCTGGTCGCATTGGGTCACCAGCAAATCGCGCTGTTAGCGGGCCCATTAAGTTCTGTCTCGGCG
CGTCTGCGTCTGGCTGGCTGGCATAAATATCTCACTCGCAATCAAATTCAGCCGATAGCGGAACGGGAAG
GCGACTGGAGTGCCATGTCCGGTTTTCAACAAACCATGCAAATGCTGAATGAGGGCATCGTTCCCACTGC
GATGCTGGTTGCCAACGATCAGATGGCGCTGGGCGCAATGCGCGCCATTACCGAGTCCGGGCTGCGCGTT
GGTGCGGATATCTCGGTAGTGGGATACGACGATACCGAAGATAGCTCATGTTATATCCCGCCGTTAACCA
CCATCAAACAGGATTTTCGCCTGCTGGGGCAAACCAGCGTGGACCGCTTGCTGCAACTCTCTCAGGGCCA
GGCGGTGAAGGGCAATCAGCTGTTGCCAGTCTCACTGGTGAAAAGAAAAACCACCCTGGCGCCCAATACG
CAAACCGCCTCTCCCCGCGCGTTGGCCGATTCATTAATGCAGCTGGCACGACAGGTTTCCCGACTGGAAA
GCGGGCAGTGACTCATGACCAAAATCCCTTAACGTGAGTTACGCGCGCGTCGTTCCACTGAGCGTCAGAC
CCCGTAGAAAAGATCAAAGGATCTTCTTGAGATCCTTTTTTTCTGCGCGTAATCTGCTGCTTGCAAACAA
AAAAACCACCGCTACCAGCGGTGGTTTGTTTGCCGGATCAAGAGCTACCAACTCTTTTTCCGAAGGTAAC
TGGCTTCAGCAGAGCGCAGATACCAAATACTGTTCTTCTAGTGTAGCCGTAGTTAGCCCACCACTTCAAG
AACTCTGTAGCACCGCCTACATACCTCGCTCTGCTAATCCTGTTACCAGTGGCTGCTGCCAGTGGCGATA
AGTCGTGTCTTACCGGGTTGGACTCAAGACGATAGTTACCGGATAAGGCGCAGCGGTCGGGCTGAACGGG
GGGTTCGTGCACACAGCCCAGCTTGGAGCGAACGACCTACACCGAACTGAGATACCTACAGCGTGAGCTA
TGAGAAAGCGCCACGCTTCCCGAAGGGAGAAAGGCGGACAGGTATCCGGTAAGCGGCAGGGTCGGAACAG
GAGAGCGCACGAGGGAGCTTCCAGGGGGAAACGCCTGGTATCTTTATAGTCCTGTCGGGTTTCGCCACCT
CTGACTTGAGCGTCGATTTTTGTGATGCTCGTCAGGGGGGCGGAGCCTATGGAAAAACGCCAGCAACGCG
GCCTTTTTACGGTTCCTGGCCTTTTGCTGGCCTTTTGCTCACATGTTCTTTCCTGCGTTATCCCCTGATT
CTGTGGATAACCGTATTACCGCCTTTGAGTGAGCTGATACCGCTCGCCGCAGCCGAACGACCGAGCGCAG
CGAGTCAGTGAGCGAGGAAGCGGAAGGCGAGAGTAGGGAACTGCCAGGCATCAAACTAAGCAGAAGGCCC
CTGACGGATGGCCTTTTTGCGTTTCTACAAACTCTTTCTGTGTTGTAAAACGACGGCCAGTCTTAAGCTC
GGGCCCCCTGGGCGGTTCTGATAACGAGTAATCGTTAATCCGCAAATAACGTAAAAACCCGCTTCGGCGG
GTTTTTTTATGGGGGGAGTTTAGGGAAAGAGCATTTGTCAGAATATTTAAGGGCGCCTGTCACTTTGCTT
GATATATGAGAATTATTTAACCTTATAAATGAGAAAAAAGCAACGCACTTTAAATAAGATACGTTGCTTT
TTCGATTGATGAACACCTATAATTAAACTATTCATCTATTATTTATGATTTTTTGTATATACAATATTTC
TAGTTTGTTAAAGAGAATTAAGAAAATAAATCTCGAAAATAATAAAGGGAAAATCAGTTTTTGATATCAA
AATTATACATGTCAACGATAATACAAAATATAATACAAACTATAAGATGTTATCAGTATTTATTATCATT
TAGAATAAATTTTGTGTCGCCCTTCCGCGAAATTAATACGACTCACTATAGGGGAATTGTGAGCGGATAA
CAATTCCCCTCTAGAAATAATTTTGTTTAACTTTTAGGAGGTAAACATATG
Features (pLannotate 1.2.2; 13 found; start..end, strand, type, name):
   2228..2275    +  terminator     T7 terminator: transcription terminator for bacteriophage T7 RNA polymerase
   2335..2375    -  terminator     rrnB T1 terminator (fragment): transcription terminator T1 from the E. coli rrnB gene
   2377..2492    -  ncRNA          5S rRNA: Accession: RF00001 - 5S ribosomal RNA
   2523..2547    +  CDS            KanR (fragment): aminoglycoside phosphotransferase; aph(3')-Ia; confers resistance to kanamycin
   2577..2673    +  promoter       AmpR promoter (fragment): bla
   2676..3536    +  CDS            AmpR: β-lactamase; bla; confers resistance to ampicillin, carbenicillin, and related antibiotics
   3545..3618    +  promoter       lacI promoter (fragment): lacI
   3619..4698    +  CDS            lacI: LACI_ECOLI - Experimental evidence at protein level: Swiss-Prot protein existence level 1. Repressor of the lactose operon. Binds allolactose as an inducer. From Escherichia coli (strain K12).
   4787..5375    +  rep_origin     ori: high-copy-number ColE1/pMB1/pBR322/pUC origin of replication
   5600..5617    +  terminator     rrnB T2 terminator (fragment): transcription terminator T2 from the E. coli rrnB gene
   5642..5661    -  CDS            lacZα (fragment): LacZα fragment of β-galactosidase; lacZ fragment
   6124..6142    +  promoter       T7 promoter: promoter for bacteriophage T7 RNA polymerase
   6143..6167    +  protein_bind   lac operator: The lac repressor binds to the lac operator to inhibit transcription in E. coli. This inhibition can be relieved by adding lactose or isopropyl-β-D-thiogalactopyranoside (IPTG). lac repressor encoded by lacI
