[The description below was written by a language model from this plasmid's Addgene catalogue record and pLannotate feature annotations shown in this document.]
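Description:
pJ414-PCY1:H695Q is a bacterial expression plasmid built on the commercial pJ414 backbone (DNA2.0) for producing a point mutant of peptide cyclase 1 (PCY1) from the plant Saponaria vaccaria in E. coli. It is propagated through a high-copy ColE1/pUC-type origin and selected with ampicillin via a β-lactamase (AmpR) gene driven by its own promoter. The sequenced record is about 6.2 kb, consistent with the catalogue estimate of roughly 6 kb.

Expression follows the standard inducible T7 arrangement. A T7 promoter is immediately followed by a lac operator, and the plasmid carries its own lacI gene, so the lac repressor holds transcription off until lactose or IPTG is added in a host that supplies T7 RNA polymerase. A T7 terminator lies downstream of the coding region, and rrnB terminator fragments elsewhere in the backbone help insulate the cassette from read-through transcription. The short KanR and lacZα matches in the annotation are only fragments, not functional genes.

The roughly 2.2 kb insert itself is not annotated in the feature table, but the unannotated stretch between the promoter/operator and the T7 terminator matches its expected position and size. According to the catalogue entry, it encodes PCY1 with histidine 695 changed to glutamine, fused at the N terminus to a backbone-encoded His6 tag that can be removed with TEV protease, allowing metal-affinity purification followed by tag cleavage. The associated work characterises PCY1 as a fast, promiscuous peptide macrocyclase, so this variant is presumably used to produce recombinant mutant enzyme for comparison with the wild type. The record does not state the specific role of residue 695.
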