Addgene plasmid #98154: pJ414-PCY1:H695Q
Purpose: Expresses PCY1:H695Q from Saponaria vaccaria possesing a N-terminal His6-tag (TEV cleavable) in E. coli.
Depositing lab: James Naismith. Depositing organization: University of St. Andrews. Publication: Characterization of the Fast and Promiscuous Macrocyclase from Plant PCY1 Enables the Use of Simple Substrates. Ludewig H, Czekster CM, Oueis E, Munday ES, Arshad M, Synowsky SA, Bent AF, Naismith JH. ACS Chem Biol. 2018 Mar 16;13(3):801-811. doi: 10.1021/acschembio.8b00050. Epub 2018 Feb 12. PubMed 29377663.
Backbone
  Vector backbone: pJ414
  Backbone manufacturer: DNA2.0
  Backbone size w/o insert (bp): 4000
  Total vector size (bp): 6000
  Vector type: Bacterial Expression
Growth in bacteria
  Bacterial resistance: Ampicillin, 100 μg/mL
  Growth temperature: 37°C
  Growth strain: DH5alpha
  Growth instructions: 200 rpm
  Copy number: Unknown
Gene/Insert
  Gene/Insert name: Peptide cyclase 1:H695Q (alt name: PCY1:H695Q)
  Species: Saponaria vaccaria
  Insert size (bp): 2175
  Mutation: Changed histidine 695 to glutamine
  Promoter: T7
  Tag / fusion protein: His6-TEV (N terminal on backbone)
  Cloning method: Unknown
  Sequencing primers: 5′ GTGGCTGATTAAATACTCTC
Terms and licenses: Academic/Nonprofit Terms; Industry Terms: Not Available to Industry
How to cite: pJ414-PCY1:H695Q was a gift from James Naismith (Addgene plasmid # 98154 ; http://n2t.net/addgene:98154 ; RRID:Addgene_98154)
