>Addgene plasmid #98154 | pJ414-PCY1:H695Q | depositor partial sequence | sequence record 179905 | PCY1:H695Q insert
ATGGCTACCAGCGGTTTCAGCAAGCCGCTGCATTATCCGCCGGTCCGCCGCGATGAAACCGTTGTTGACG
ATTACTTTGGTGTGAAAGTCGCGGACCCATACCGCTGGTTGGAGGACCCGAACTCTGAGGAAACGAAAGA
ATTTGTTGATAACCAAGAAAAACTGGCAAACTCGGTCCTGGAAGAGTGTGAGCTGATTGACAAGTTTAAG
CAAAAGATTATCGATTTCGTGAATTTCCCGCGTTGCGGTGTGCCGTTCCGCCGCGCCAACAAATACTTTC
ACTTCTACAACAGCGGCCTGCAGGCGCAAAACGTCTTTCAGATGCAAGATGATTTGGACGGTAAGCCTGA
AGTTCTGTACGATCCGAATCTGCGCGAGGGCGGTCGCAGCGGCCTGTCCTTGTACAGCGTCAGCGAAGAT
GCCAAGTACTTTGCCTTTGGTATTCATAGCGGCCTGACCGAATGGGTGACCATCAAGATTCTGAAAACTG
AAGATCGTTCTTATTTGCCGGATACCCTGGAATGGGTGAAGTTCAGCCCGGCTATCTGGACCCACGATAA
CAAAGGTTTCTTTTACTGTCCGTATCCGCCACTGAAAGAGGGCGAGGACCACATGACTCGCTCCGCAGTT
AACCAAGAGGCTCGTTATCACTTCCTGGGCACGGATCAGAGCGAAGATATCCTGCTGTGGCGCGATCTGG
AGAATCCGGCGCACCACCTGAAATGTCAGATCACCGACGATGGCAAGTATTTTCTGCTGTATATCTTGGA
CGGTTGTGATGATGCCAATAAAGTTTACTGCTTGGATCTGACGAAGCTGCCGAACGGCCTGGAGAGCTTT
CGTGGTCGCGAAGATTCAGCACCGTTCATGAAGCTGATTGATAGCTTCGACGCGTCGTACACGGCGATTG
CTAATGATGGTTCCGTGTTCACCTTCCAGACGAACAAAGACGCACCGCGTAAGAAACTGGTTCGCGTGGA
TCTGAATAATCCGAGCGTTTGGACGGACCTGGTGCCTGAGAGCAAAAAAGATCTGCTGGAGAGCGCCCAC
GCAGTGAATGAAAATCAACTGATTCTGCGTTACTTGAGCGATGTGAAACATGTTCTGGAAATTCGTGACC
TGGAGAGCGGTGCACTGCAACACCGTCTGCCGATCGACATTGGCAGCGTTGACGGTATTACGGCGCGTCG
TCGCGACTCCGTGGTTTTCTTTAAGTTCACCAGCATCCTGACCCCGGGCATTGTTTATCAGTGCGACCTG
AAAAACGACCCGACCCAGCTGAAGATCTTCCGTGAGAGCGTGGTCCCGGACTTCGACCGCTCCGAATTTG
AAGTCAAACAAGTTTTCGTTCCGAGCAAGGACGGTACCAAAATCCCGATCTTCATTGCCGCGCGTAAGGG
CATCAGCTTGGACGGCAGCCACCCGTGCGAGATGCACGGTTATGGCGGTTTTGGCATTAATATGATGCCA
ACGTTCAGCGCAAGCCGTATTGTCTTTCTCAAGCATCTGGGTGGCGTCTTTTGCCTGGCGAATATCCGTG
GCGGCGGCGAATACGGTGAGGAATGGCACAAGGCCGGCTTTCGTGACAAAAAGCAAAATGTTTTTGACGA
TTTCATCTCGGCGGCGGAGTATCTGATCAGCAGCGGTTATACCAAGGCACGTCGTGTGGCGATCGAGGGT
GGTAGCAATGGTGGCCTGCTGGTCGCGGCGTGTATTAACCAACGCCCGGACTTGTTTGGTTGCGCTGAGG
CCAACTGCGGTGTCATGGATATGCTGCGTTTTCATAAGTTCACCCTGGGTTACCTGTGGACTGGTGATTA
CGGTTGTAGCGATAAGGAAGAAGAATTCAAGTGGCTGATTAAATACTCTCCAATTCACAACGTGCGTCGT
CCGTGGGAGCAGCCGGGTAACGAAGAAACGCAATATCCTGCGACCATGATTCTGACCGCGGACCACGACG
ACCGCGTAGTCCCGCTGCACTCTTTCAAACTGCTGGCGACCATGCAACACGTGCTGTGCACTAGCTTAGA
GGACTCTCCGCAGAAGAATCCGATTATCGCACGTATTCAGCGTAAAGCTGCCCAGTACGGTCGTGCGACG
ATGACGCAGATCGCAGAAGTGGCGGACCGCTACGGTTTCATGGCGAAAGCCCTGGAAGCACCGTGGATCG
ATTGA
